Addgene plasmid #169795: LentiCRISPRv2-scr
Purpose: Expresses Cas9 and guide RNA with untarget sequence generated by scramble of the target sequence of LentiCRISPRv2-ACTB-C1..
Depositing lab: Natsuko Chiba. Depositing organization: Tohoku University. Publication: Evaluation of site-specific homologous recombination activity of BRCA1 by direct quantitation of gene editing efficiency. Yoshino Y, Endo S, Chen Z, Qi H, Watanabe G, Chiba N. Sci Rep. 2019 Feb 7;9(1):1644. doi: 10.1038/s41598-018-38311-x. PubMed 30733539.
Backbone
  Vector backbone: LentiCRISPRv2
  Backbone manufacturer: Addgene Plasmid #52961
  Backbone size w/o insert (bp): 12993
  Total vector size (bp): 13013
  Modifications to backbone: None
  Vector type: Mammalian Expression, Lentiviral, CRISPR
  Selectable markers: Puromycin
Growth in bacteria
  Bacterial resistance: Ampicillin, 100 μg/mL
  Growth temperature: 37°C
  Growth strain: NEB Stable
  Copy number: High Copy
Gene/Insert
  Gene/Insert name: Scrambled guide RNA
  gRNA/shRNA sequence: cctgggttagagctaccgca
  Promoter: U6
  Cloning method: Restriction Enzyme; 5′ cloning site BsmBI (destroyed during cloning); 3′ cloning site BsmBI (destroyed during cloning)
  Sequencing primers: 5′ GAGGGCCTATTTCCCATGATT; 3′ GACTATCATATGCTTACCGT
Terms and licenses: Academic/Nonprofit Terms; Industry Terms: Not Available to Industry
How to cite: LentiCRISPRv2-scr was a gift from Natsuko Chiba (Addgene plasmid # 169795 ; http://n2t.net/addgene:169795 ; RRID:Addgene_169795)
