[The description below was written by a language model from this plasmid's Addgene catalogue record and pLannotate feature annotations shown in this document.]
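Description:
LentiCRISPRv2-scr is a 13,013 bp all-in-one lentiviral CRISPR plasmid built on the unmodified LentiCRISPRv2 backbone. It serves as the non-targeting control for a companion construct, LentiCRISPRv2-ACTB-C1. A 20-nucleotide guide, generated by scrambling the ACTB-C1 target sequence, was inserted between the backbone's BsmBI sites, which were destroyed in cloning. The guide sits directly downstream of the human U6 RNA polymerase III promoter and upstream of the Streptococcus pyogenes gRNA scaffold, so a complete single guide RNA is transcribed that is not intended to match a genomic target. A separate EF-1α core promoter drives S. pyogenes Cas9, followed in the same transcription unit by a puromycin N-acetyltransferase coding sequence that allows puromycin selection of transduced mammalian cells. A WPRE downstream enhances transcript expression.

The cassette lies within an HIV-1-derived transfer vector. A CMV enhancer/promoter fused to a truncated 5' LTR drives genomic RNA production in packaging cells. The Ψ packaging signal with a gag fragment, the RRE and the cPPT/CTS support encapsidation, Rev-dependent export and nuclear import. The ΔU3 3' LTR makes the integrated provirus self-inactivating. Outside the LTRs the plasmid carries a bGH polyadenylation signal, an f1 origin and an SV40/EM7-driven bleomycin (Zeocin) resistance cassette, although the catalogue lists only puromycin as the mammalian marker. A high-copy ColE1/pUC origin and an ampicillin resistance gene support propagation in E. coli. The associated publication concerns measuring homologous recombination activity through gene editing efficiency, where this plasmid would provide the matched Cas9-plus-guide negative control.
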