Features (pLannotate 1.2.2; 33 found; start..end, strand, type, name):
     11..210     +  promoter       CMV promoter: human cytomegalovirus (CMV) immediate early promoter
    228..408     +  LTR            5' LTR (truncated): truncated 5' long terminal repeat (LTR) from HIV-1
    455..580     +  misc_feature   HIV-1 Ψ: packaging signal of human immunodeficiency virus type 1
    564..927     +  CDS            HIV-1 gag (fragment): gag protein from human immunodeficiency virus 1; gag
   1073..1306    +  misc_feature   RRE: The Rev response element (RRE) of HIV-1 allows for Rev-dependent mRNA export from the nucleus to the cytoplasm.
   1683..1783    +  CDS            Rev (fragment): human immunodeficiency virus 1 (HIV-1) Rev protein; rev; enhances nuclear export of unspliced and incompletely spliced viral mRNAs
   1833..1950    +  misc_feature   cPPT/CTS: central polypurine tract and central termination sequence of HIV-1
   2001..2241    +  promoter       U6 promoter: RNA polymerase III promoter for human U6 snRNA
   2271..2346    +  misc_RNA       gRNA scaffold: guide RNA scaffold for the Streptococcus pyogenes CRISPR/Cas9 system
   2364..2382    +  CDS            small t antigen (fragment): SV40 (simian virus 40) small t antigen
   2408..2619    +  promoter       EF-1α core promoter: core promoter for human elongation factor EF-1α
   2644..6747    +  CDS            Cas9: Cas9 (Csn1) endonuclease from the Streptococcus pyogenes Type II CRISPR/Cas system generates RNA-guided double strand breaks in DNA
   6885..7482    +  CDS            PuroR (fragment): puromycin N-acetyltransferase; pac from Streptomyces; confers resistance to puromycin
   7498..8086    +  misc_feature   WPRE: woodchuck hepatitis virus posttranscriptional regulatory element
   8137..8156    +  misc_feature   cPPT/CTS (fragment): central polypurine tract and central termination sequence of HIV-1
   8158..8391    +  LTR            3' LTR (ΔU3): self-inactivating 3' long terminal repeat (LTR) from HIV-1
   8423..8647    +  polyA_signal   bGH poly(A) signal: bovine growth hormone polyadenylation signal
   8651..8672    +  promoter       SV40 promoter (fragment): SV40 enhancer and early promoter
   8693..9121    +  rep_origin     f1 ori (sequence partly withheld): f1 bacteriophage origin of replication; arrow indicates direction of (+) strand synthesis
   9135..9464    +  promoter       SV40 promoter: SV40 enhancer and early promoter
   9512..9559    +  promoter       EM7 promoter: synthetic bacterial promoter&nbsp
   9578..9952    +  CDS            BleoR: antibiotic-binding protein; Sh ble from Streptoalloteichus hindustanus; confers resistance to bleomycin, phleomycin, and Zeocin™
   9962..10087   +  CDS            ble (fragment): BLE_KLEPN - Experimental evidence at protein level: Swiss-Prot protein existence level 1. Binding protein with a strong affinity to the bleomycin family of antibiotics. Binds to CL990; an antimitotic-antibiotic compound. From Klebsiella pneumoniae.
  10082..10203   +  polyA_signal   SV40 poly(A) signal: SV40 polyadenylation signal
  10274..10296   -  protein_bind   lac operator (fragment): The lac repressor binds to the lac operator to inhibit transcription in E. coli. This inhibition can be relieved by adding lactose or isopropyl-β-D-thiogalactopyranoside (IPTG). lac repressor encoded by lacI
  10300..10330   -  promoter       lac promoter: promoter for the E. coli lac operon
  10345..10366   -  protein_bind   CAP binding site: CAP binding activates transcription in the presence of cAMP. E. coli catabolite activator protein
  10379..10471   -  CDS            lacI (fragment): lac repressor; lacI; The lac repressor binds to the lac operator to inhibit transcription in E. coli. This inhibition can be relieved by adding lactose or isopropyl-β-D-thiogalactopyranoside (IPTG).
  10654..11242   -  rep_origin     ori: high-copy-number ColE1/pMB1/pBR322/pUC origin of replication
  11413..12273   -  CDS            AmpR: β-lactamase; bla; confers resistance to ampicillin, carbenicillin, and related antibiotics
  12274..12378   -  promoter       AmpR promoter: bla
  12437..12489   -  misc_feature   bom (fragment): basis of mobility region from pBR322
  12644..10      +  enhancer       CMV enhancer (across the origin): human cytomegalovirus immediate early enhancer
>Addgene plasmid #169795 | LentiCRISPRv2-scr | addgene full sequence | sequence record 334773 | Addgene NGS Result
TATTACCATGGTGATGCGGTTTTGGCAGTACATCAATGGGCGTGGATAGCGGTTTGACTCACGGGGATTT
CCAAGTCTCCACCCCATTGACGTCAATGGGAGTTTGTTTTGGCACCAAAATCAACGGGACTTTCCAAAAT
GTCGTAACAACTCCGCCCCATTGACGCAAATGGGCGGTAGGCGTGTACGGTGGGAGGTCTATATAAGCAG
CGCGTTTTGCCTGTACTGGGTCTCTCTGGTTAGACCAGATCTGAGCCTGGGAGCTCTCTGGCTAACTAGG
GAACCCACTGCTTAAGCCTCAATAAAGCTTGCCTTGAGTGCTTCAAGTAGTGTGTGCCCGTCTGTTGTGT
GACTCTGGTAACTAGAGATCCCTCAGACCCTTTTAGTCAGTGTGGAAAATCTCTAGCAGTGGCGCCCGAA
CAGGGACTTGAAAGCGAAAGGGAAACCAGAGGAGCTCTCTCGACGCAGGACTCGGCTTGCTGAAGCGCGC
ACGGCAAGAGGCGAGGGGCGGCGACTGGTGAGTACGCCAAAAATTTTGACTAGCGGAGGCTAGAAGGAGA
GAGATGGGTGCGAGAGCGTCAGTATTAAGCGGGGGAGAATTAGATCGCGATGGGAAAAAATTCGGTTAAG
GCCAGGGGGAAAGAAAAAATATAAATTAAAACATATAGTATGGGCAAGCAGGGAGCTAGAACGATTCGCA
GTTAATCCTGGCCTGTTAGAAACATCAGAAGGCTGTAGACAAATACTGGGACAGCTACAACCATCCCTTC
AGACAGGATCAGAAGAACTTAGATCATTATATAATACAGTAGCAACCCTCTATTGTGTGCATCAAAGGAT
AGAGATAAAAGACACCAAGGAAGCTTTAGACAAGATAGAGGAAGAGCAAAACAAAAGTAAGACCACCGCA
CAGCAAGCGGCCGCTGATCTTCAGACCTGGAGGAGGAGATATGAGGGACAATTGGAGAAGTGAATTATAT
AAATATAAAGTAGTAAAAATTGAACCATTAGGAGTAGCACCCACCAAGGCAAAGAGAAGAGTGGTGCAGA
GAGAAAAAAGAGCAGTGGGAATAGGAGCTTTGTTCCTTGGGTTCTTGGGAGCAGCAGGAAGCACTATGGG
CGCAGCGTCAATGACGCTGACGGTACAGGCCAGACAATTATTGTCTGGTATAGTGCAGCAGCAGAACAAT
TTGCTGAGGGCTATTGAGGCGCAACAGCATCTGTTGCAACTCACAGTCTGGGGCATCAAGCAGCTCCAGG
CAAGAATCCTGGCTGTGGAAAGATACCTAAAGGATCAACAGCTCCTGGGGATTTGGGGTTGCTCTGGAAA
ACTCATTTGCACCACTGCTGTGCCTTGGAATGCTAGTTGGAGTAATAAATCTCTGGAACAGATTTGGAAT
CACACGACCTGGATGGAGTGGGACAGAGAAATTAACAATTACACAAGCTTAATACACTCCTTAATTGAAG
AATCGCAAAACCAGCAAGAAAAGAATGAACAAGAATTATTGGAATTAGATAAATGGGCAAGTTTGTGGAA
TTGGTTTAACATAACAAATTGGCTGTGGTATATAAAATTATTCATAATGATAGTAGGAGGCTTGGTAGGT
TTAAGAATAGTTTTTGCTGTACTTTCTATAGTGAATAGAGTTAGGCAGGGATATTCACCATTATCGTTTC
AGACCCACCTCCCAACCCCGAGGGGACCCGACAGGCCCGAAGGAATAGAAGAAGAAGGTGGAGAGAGAGA
CAGAGACAGATCCATTCGATTAGTGAACGGATCGGCACTGCGTGCGCCAATTCTGCAGACAAATGGCAGT
ATTCATCCACAATTTTAAAAGAAAAGGGGGGATTGGGGGGTACAGTGCAGGGGAAAGAATAGTAGACATA
ATAGCAACAGACATACAAACTAAAGAATTACAAAAACAAATTACAAAAATTCAAAATTTTCGGGTTTATT
ACAGGGACAGCAGAGATCCAGTTTGGTTAATTAAGGTACCGAGGGCCTATTTCCCATGATTCCTTCATAT
TTGCATATACGATACAAGGCTGTTAGAGAGATAATTAGAATTAATTTGACTGTAAACACAAAGATATTAG
TACAAAATACGTGACGTAGAAAGTAATAATTTCTTGGGTAGTTTGCAGTTTTAAAATTATGTTTTAAAAT
GGACTATCATATGCTTACCGTAACTTGAAAGTATTTCGATTTCTTGGCTTTATATATCTTGTGGAAAGGA
CGAAACACCGCCTGGGTTAGAGCTACCGCAGTTTTAGAGCTAGAAATAGCAAGTTAAAATAAGGCTAGTC
CGTTATCAACTTGAAAAAGTGGCACCGAGTCGGTGCTTTTTTGAATTCGCTAGCTAGGTCTTGAAAGGAG
TGGGAATTGGCTCCGGTGCCCGTCAGTGGGCAGAGCGCACATCGCCCACAGTCCCCGAGAAGTTGGGGGG
AGGGGTCGGCAATTGATCCGGTGCCTAGAGAAGGTGGCGCGGGGTAAACTGGGAAAGTGATGTCGTGTAC
TGGCTCCGCCTTTTTCCCGAGGGTGGGGGAGAACCGTATATAAGTGCAGTAGTCGCCGTGAACGTTCTTT
TTCGCAACGGGTTTGCCGCCAGAACACAGGACCGGTTCTAGAGCGCTGCCACCATGGACAAGAAGTACAG
CATCGGCCTGGACATCGGCACCAACTCTGTGGGCTGGGCCGTGATCACCGACGAGTACAAGGTGCCCAGC
AAGAAATTCAAGGTGCTGGGCAACACCGACCGGCACAGCATCAAGAAGAACCTGATCGGAGCCCTGCTGT
TCGACAGCGGCGAAACAGCCGAGGCCACCCGGCTGAAGAGAACCGCCAGAAGAAGATACACCAGACGGAA
GAACCGGATCTGCTATCTGCAAGAGATCTTCAGCAACGAGATGGCCAAGGTGGACGACAGCTTCTTCCAC
AGACTGGAAGAGTCCTTCCTGGTGGAAGAGGATAAGAAGCACGAGCGGCACCCCATCTTCGGCAACATCG
TGGACGAGGTGGCCTACCACGAGAAGTACCCCACCATCTACCACCTGAGAAAGAAACTGGTGGACAGCAC
CGACAAGGCCGACCTGCGGCTGATCTATCTGGCCCTGGCCCACATGATCAAGTTCCGGGGCCACTTCCTG
ATCGAGGGCGACCTGAACCCCGACAACAGCGACGTGGACAAGCTGTTCATCCAGCTGGTGCAGACCTACA
ACCAGCTGTTCGAGGAAAACCCCATCAACGCCAGCGGCGTGGACGCCAAGGCCATCCTGTCTGCCAGACT
GAGCAAGAGCAGACGGCTGGAAAATCTGATCGCCCAGCTGCCCGGCGAGAAGAAGAATGGCCTGTTCGGA
AACCTGATTGCCCTGAGCCTGGGCCTGACCCCCAACTTCAAGAGCAACTTCGACCTGGCCGAGGATGCCA
AACTGCAGCTGAGCAAGGACACCTACGACGACGACCTGGACAACCTGCTGGCCCAGATCGGCGACCAGTA
CGCCGACCTGTTTCTGGCCGCCAAGAACCTGTCCGACGCCATCCTGCTGAGCGACATCCTGAGAGTGAAC
ACCGAGATCACCAAGGCCCCCCTGAGCGCCTCTATGATCAAGAGATACGACGAGCACCACCAGGACCTGA
CCCTGCTGAAAGCTCTCGTGCGGCAGCAGCTGCCTGAGAAGTACAAAGAGATTTTCTTCGACCAGAGCAA
GAACGGCTACGCCGGCTACATTGACGGCGGAGCCAGCCAGGAAGAGTTCTACAAGTTCATCAAGCCCATC
CTGGAAAAGATGGACGGCACCGAGGAACTGCTCGTGAAGCTGAACAGAGAGGACCTGCTGCGGAAGCAGC
GGACCTTCGACAACGGCAGCATCCCCCACCAGATCCACCTGGGAGAGCTGCACGCCATTCTGCGGCGGCA
GGAAGATTTTTACCCATTCCTGAAGGACAACCGGGAAAAGATCGAGAAGATCCTGACCTTCCGCATCCCC
TACTACGTGGGCCCTCTGGCCAGGGGAAACAGCAGATTCGCCTGGATGACCAGAAAGAGCGAGGAAACCA
TCACCCCCTGGAACTTCGAGGAAGTGGTGGACAAGGGCGCTTCCGCCCAGAGCTTCATCGAGCGGATGAC
CAACTTCGATAAGAACCTGCCCAACGAGAAGGTGCTGCCCAAGCACAGCCTGCTGTACGAGTACTTCACC
GTGTATAACGAGCTGACCAAAGTGAAATACGTGACCGAGGGAATGAGAAAGCCCGCCTTCCTGAGCGGCG
AGCAGAAAAAGGCCATCGTGGACCTGCTGTTCAAGACCAACCGGAAAGTGACCGTGAAGCAGCTGAAAGA
GGACTACTTCAAGAAAATCGAGTGCTTCGACTCCGTGGAAATCTCCGGCGTGGAAGATCGGTTCAACGCC
TCCCTGGGCACATACCACGATCTGCTGAAAATTATCAAGGACAAGGACTTCCTGGACAATGAGGAAAACG
AGGACATTCTGGAAGATATCGTGCTGACCCTGACACTGTTTGAGGACAGAGAGATGATCGAGGAACGGCT
GAAAACCTATGCCCACCTGTTCGACGACAAAGTGATGAAGCAGCTGAAGCGGCGGAGATACACCGGCTGG
GGCAGGCTGAGCCGGAAGCTGATCAACGGCATCCGGGACAAGCAGTCCGGCAAGACAATCCTGGATTTCC
TGAAGTCCGACGGCTTCGCCAACAGAAACTTCATGCAGCTGATCCACGACGACAGCCTGACCTTTAAAGA
GGACATCCAGAAAGCCCAGGTGTCCGGCCAGGGCGATAGCCTGCACGAGCACATTGCCAATCTGGCCGGC
AGCCCCGCCATTAAGAAGGGCATCCTGCAGACAGTGAAGGTGGTGGACGAGCTCGTGAAAGTGATGGGCC
GGCACAAGCCCGAGAACATCGTGATCGAAATGGCCAGAGAGAACCAGACCACCCAGAAGGGACAGAAGAA
CAGCCGCGAGAGAATGAAGCGGATCGAAGAGGGCATCAAAGAGCTGGGCAGCCAGATCCTGAAAGAACAC
CCCGTGGAAAACACCCAGCTGCAGAACGAGAAGCTGTACCTGTACTACCTGCAGAATGGGCGGGATATGT
ACGTGGACCAGGAACTGGACATCAACCGGCTGTCCGACTACGATGTGGACCATATCGTGCCTCAGAGCTT
TCTGAAGGACGACTCCATCGACAACAAGGTGCTGACCAGAAGCGACAAGAACCGGGGCAAGAGCGACAAC
GTGCCCTCCGAAGAGGTCGTGAAGAAGATGAAGAACTACTGGCGGCAGCTGCTGAACGCCAAGCTGATTA
CCCAGAGAAAGTTCGACAATCTGACCAAGGCCGAGAGAGGCGGCCTGAGCGAACTGGATAAGGCCGGCTT
CATCAAGAGACAGCTGGTGGAAACCCGGCAGATCACAAAGCACGTGGCACAGATCCTGGACTCCCGGATG
AACACTAAGTACGACGAGAATGACAAGCTGATCCGGGAAGTGAAAGTGATCACCCTGAAGTCCAAGCTGG
TGTCCGATTTCCGGAAGGATTTCCAGTTTTACAAAGTGCGCGAGATCAACAACTACCACCACGCCCACGA
CGCCTACCTGAACGCCGTCGTGGGAACCGCCCTGATCAAAAAGTACCCTAAGCTGGAAAGCGAGTTCGTG
TACGGCGACTACAAGGTGTACGACGTGCGGAAGATGATCGCCAAGAGCGAGCAGGAAATCGGCAAGGCTA
CCGCCAAGTACTTCTTCTACAGCAACATCATGAACTTTTTCAAGACCGAGATTACCCTGGCCAACGGCGA
GATCCGGAAGCGGCCTCTGATCGAGACAAACGGCGAAACCGGGGAGATCGTGTGGGATAAGGGCCGGGAT
TTTGCCACCGTGCGGAAAGTGCTGAGCATGCCCCAAGTGAATATCGTGAAAAAGACCGAGGTGCAGACAG
GCGGCTTCAGCAAAGAGTCTATCCTGCCCAAGAGGAACAGCGATAAGCTGATCGCCAGAAAGAAGGACTG
GGACCCTAAGAAGTACGGCGGCTTCGACAGCCCCACCGTGGCCTATTCTGTGCTGGTGGTGGCCAAAGTG
GAAAAGGGCAAGTCCAAGAAACTGAAGAGTGTGAAAGAGCTGCTGGGGATCACCATCATGGAAAGAAGCA
GCTTCGAGAAGAATCCCATCGACTTTCTGGAAGCCAAGGGCTACAAAGAAGTGAAAAAGGACCTGATCAT
CAAGCTGCCTAAGTACTCCCTGTTCGAGCTGGAAAACGGCCGGAAGAGAATGCTGGCCTCTGCCGGCGAA
CTGCAGAAGGGAAACGAACTGGCCCTGCCCTCCAAATATGTGAACTTCCTGTACCTGGCCAGCCACTATG
AGAAGCTGAAGGGCTCCCCCGAGGATAATGAGCAGAAACAGCTGTTTGTGGAACAGCACAAGCACTACCT
GGACGAGATCATCGAGCAGATCAGCGAGTTCTCCAAGAGAGTGATCCTGGCCGACGCTAATCTGGACAAA
GTGCTGTCCGCCTACAACAAGCACCGGGATAAGCCCATCAGAGAGCAGGCCGAGAATATCATCCACCTGT
TTACCCTGACCAATCTGGGAGCCCCTGCCGCCTTCAAGTACTTTGACACCACCATCGACCGGAAGAGGTA
CACCAGCACCAAAGAGGTGCTGGACGCCACCCTGATCCACCAGAGCATCACCGGCCTGTACGAGACACGG
ATCGACCTGTCTCAGCTGGGAGGCGACAAGCGACCTGCCGCCACAAAGAAGGCTGGACAGGCTAAGAAGA
AGAAAGATTACAAAGACGATGACGATAAGGGATCCGGCGCAACAAACTTCTCTCTGCTGAAACAAGCCGG
AGATGTCGAAGAGAATCCTGGACCGACCGAGTACAAGCCCACGGTGCGCCTCGCCACCCGCGACGACGTC
CCCAGGGCCGTACGCACCCTCGCCGCCGCGTTCGCCGACTACCCCGCCACGCGCCACACCGTCGATCCGG
ACCGCCACATCGAGCGGGTCACCGAGCTGCAAGAACTCTTCCTCACGCGCGTCGGGCTCGACATCGGCAA
GGTGTGGGTCGCGGACGACGGCGCCGCGGTGGCGGTCTGGACCACGCCGGAGAGCGTCGAAGCGGGGGCG
GTGTTCGCCGAGATCGGCCCGCGCATGGCCGAGTTGAGCGGTTCCCGGCTGGCCGCGCAGCAACAGATGG
AAGGCCTCCTGGCGCCGCACCGGCCCAAGGAGCCCGCGTGGTTCCTGGCCACCGTCGGAGTCTCGCCCGA
CCACCAGGGCAAGGGTCTGGGCAGCGCCGTCGTGCTCCCCGGAGTGGAGGCGGCCGAGCGCGCCGGGGTG
CCCGCCTTCCTGGAGACCTCCGCGCCCCGCAACCTCCCCTTCTACGAGCGGCTCGGCTTCACCGTCACCG
CCGACGTCGAGGTGCCCGAAGGACCGCGCACCTGGTGCATGACCCGCAAGCCCGGTGCCTGAACGCGTTA
AGTCGACAATCAACCTCTGGATTACAAAATTTGTGAAAGATTGACTGGTATTCTTAACTATGTTGCTCCT
TTTACGCTATGTGGATACGCTGCTTTAATGCCTTTGTATCATGCTATTGCTTCCCGTATGGCTTTCATTT
TCTCCTCCTTGTATAAATCCTGGTTGCTGTCTCTTTATGAGGAGTTGTGGCCCGTTGTCAGGCAACGTGG
CGTGGTGTGCACTGTGTTTGCTGACGCAACCCCCACTGGTTGGGGCATTGCCACCACCTGTCAGCTCCTT
TCCGGGACTTTCGCTTTCCCCCTCCCTATTGCCACGGCGGAACTCATCGCCGCCTGCCTTGCCCGCTGCT
GGACAGGGGCTCGGCTGTTGGGCACTGACAATTCCGTGGTGTTGTCGGGGAAATCATCGTCCTTTCCTTG
GCTGCTCGCCTGTGTTGCCACCTGGATTCTGCGCGGGACGTCCTTCTGCTACGTCCCTTCGGCCCTCAAT
CCAGCGGACCTTCCTTCCCGCGGCCTGCTGCCGGCTCTGCGGCCTCTTCCGCGTCTTCGCCTTCGCCCTC
AGACGAGTCGGATCTCCCTTTGGGCCGCCTCCCCGCGTCGACTTTAAGACCAATGACTTACAAGGCAGCT
GTAGATCTTAGCCACTTTTTAAAAGAAAAGGGGGGACTGGAAGGGCTAATTCACTCCCAACGAAGACAAG
ATCTGCTTTTTGCTTGTACTGGGTCTCTCTGGTTAGACCAGATCTGAGCCTGGGAGCTCTCTGGCTAACT
AGGGAACCCACTGCTTAAGCCTCAATAAAGCTTGCCTTGAGTGCTTCAAGTAGTGTGTGCCCGTCTGTTG
TGTGACTCTGGTAACTAGAGATCCCTCAGACCCTTTTAGTCAGTGTGGAAAATCTCTAGCAGGGCCCGTT
TAAACCCGCTGATCAGCCTCGACTGTGCCTTCTAGTTGCCAGCCATCTGTTGTTTGCCCCTCCCCCGTGC
CTTCCTTGACCCTGGAAGGTGCCACTCCCACTGTCCTTTCCTAATAAAATGAGGAAATTGCATCGCATTG
TCTGAGTAGGTGTCATTCTATTCTGGGGGGTGGGGTGGGGCAGGACAGCAAGGGGGAGGATTGGGAAGAC
AATAGCAGGCATGCTGGGGATGCGGTGGGCTCTATGGCTTCTGAGGCGGAAAGAACCAGCTGGGGCTCTA
GGGGGTATCCCC
[124 nt withheld, positions 8693-8816]
C
[91 nt withheld, positions 8818-8908]
A
[49 nt withheld, positions 8910-8958]
CCTTTGACGTTGGAGTCCACGTTCTTT
[37 nt withheld, positions 8986-9022]
ACCCTATCTCGGTCTATTCTTTTGATTTATAAGGGATTTTGCCGATTTCGGCCTATTGGTTAAAAAATGA
GCTGATTTAACAAAAATTTAACGCGAATTAATTCTGTGGAATGTGTGTCAGTTAGGGTGTGGAAAGTCCC
CAGGCTCCCCAGCAGGCAGAAGTATGCAAAGCATGCATCTCAATTAGTCAGCAACCAGGTGTGGAAAGTC
CCCAGGCTCCCCAGCAGGCAGAAGTATGCAAAGCATGCATCTCAATTAGTCAGCAACCATAGTCCCGCCC
CTAACTCCGCCCATCCCGCCCCTAACTCCGCCCAGTTCCGCCCATTCTCCGCCCCATGGCTGACTAATTT
TTTTTATTTATGCAGAGGCCGAGGCCGCCTCTGCCTCTGAGCTATTCCAGAAGTAGTGAGGAGGCTTTTT
TGGAGGCCTAGGCTTTTGCAAAAAGCTCCCGGGAGCTTGTATATCCATTTTCGGATCTGATCAGCACGTG
TTGACAATTAATCATCGGCATAGTATATCGGCATAGTATAATACGACAAGGTGAGGAACTAAACCATGGC
CAAGTTGACCAGTGCCGTTCCGGTGCTCACCGCGCGCGACGTCGCCGGAGCGGTCGAGTTCTGGACCGAC
CGGCTCGGGTTCTCCCGGGACTTCGTGGAGGACGACTTCGCCGGTGTGGTCCGGGACGACGTGACCCTGT
TCATCAGCGCGGTCCAGGACCAGGTGGTGCCGGACAACACCCTGGCCTGGGTGTGGGTGCGCGGCCTGGA
CGAGCTGTACGCCGAGTGGTCGGAGGTCGTGTCCACGAACTTCCGGGACGCCTCCGGGCCGGCCATGACC
GAGATCGGCGAGCAGCCGTGGGGGCGGGAGTTCGCCCTGCGCGACCCGGCCGGCAACTGCGTGCACTTCG
TGGCCGAGGAGCAGGACTGACACGTGCTACGAGATTTCGATTCCACCGCCGCCTTCTATGAAAGGTTGGG
CTTCGGAATCGTTTTCCGGGACGCCGGCTGGATGATCCTCCAGCGCGGGGATCTCATGCTGGAGTTCTTC
GCCCACCCCAACTTGTTTATTGCAGCTTATAATGGTTACAAATAAAGCAATAGCATCACAAATTTCACAA
ATAAAGCATTTTTTTCACTGCATTCTAGTTGTGGTTTGTCCAAACTCATCAATGTATCTTATCATGTCTG
TATACCGTCGACCTCTAGCTAGAGCTTGGCGTAATCATGGTCATAGCTGTTTCCTGTGTGAAATTGTTAT
CCGCTCACAATTCCACACAACATACGAGCCGGAAGCATAAAGTGTAAAGCCTGGGGTGCCTAATGAGTGA
GCTAACTCACATTAATTGCGTTGCGCTCACTGCCCGCTTTCCAGTCGGGAAACCTGTCGTGCCAGCTGCA
TTAATGAATCGGCCAACGCGCGGGGAGAGGCGGTTTGCGTATTGGGCGCTCTTCCGCTTCCTCGCTCACT
GACTCGCTGCGCTCGGTCGTTCGGCTGCGGCGAGCGGTATCAGCTCACTCAAAGGCGGTAATACGGTTAT
CCACAGAATCAGGGGATAACGCAGGAAAGAACATGTGAGCAAAAGGCCAGCAAAAGGCCAGGAACCGTAA
AAAGGCCGCGTTGCTGGCGTTTTTCCATAGGCTCCGCCCCCCTGACGAGCATCACAAAAATCGACGCTCA
AGTCAGAGGTGGCGAAACCCGACAGGACTATAAAGATACCAGGCGTTTCCCCCTGGAAGCTCCCTCGTGC
GCTCTCCTGTTCCGACCCTGCCGCTTACCGGATACCTGTCCGCCTTTCTCCCTTCGGGAAGCGTGGCGCT
TTCTCATAGCTCACGCTGTAGGTATCTCAGTTCGGTGTAGGTCGTTCGCTCCAAGCTGGGCTGTGTGCAC
GAACCCCCCGTTCAGCCCGACCGCTGCGCCTTATCCGGTAACTATCGTCTTGAGTCCAACCCGGTAAGAC
ACGACTTATCGCCACTGGCAGCAGCCACTGGTAACAGGATTAGCAGAGCGAGGTATGTAGGCGGTGCTAC
AGAGTTCTTGAAGTGGTGGCCTAACTACGGCTACACTAGAAGAACAGTATTTGGTATCTGCGCTCTGCTG
AAGCCAGTTACCTTCGGAAAAAGAGTTGGTAGCTCTTGATCCGGCAAACAAACCACCGCTGGTAGCGGTG
GTTTTTTTGTTTGCAAGCAGCAGATTACGCGCAGAAAAAAAGGATCTCAAGAAGATCCTTTGATCTTTTC
TACGGGGTCTGACGCTCAGTGGAACGAAAACTCACGTTAAGGGATTTTGGTCATGAGATTATCAAAAAGG
ATCTTCACCTAGATCCTTTTAAATTAAAAATGAAGTTTTAAATCAATCTAAAGTATATATGAGTAAACTT
GGTCTGACAGTTACCAATGCTTAATCAGTGAGGCACCTATCTCAGCGATCTGTCTATTTCGTTCATCCAT
AGTTGCCTGACTCCCCGTCGTGTAGATAACTACGATACGGGAGGGCTTACCATCTGGCCCCAGTGCTGCA
ATGATACCGCGAGACCCACGCTCACCGGCTCCAGATTTATCAGCAATAAACCAGCCAGCCGGAAGGGCCG
AGCGCAGAAGTGGTCCTGCAACTTTATCCGCCTCCATCCAGTCTATTAATTGTTGCCGGGAAGCTAGAGT
AAGTAGTTCGCCAGTTAATAGTTTGCGCAACGTTGTTGCCATTGCTACAGGCATCGTGGTGTCACGCTCG
TCGTTTGGTATGGCTTCATTCAGCTCCGGTTCCCAACGATCAAGGCGAGTTACATGATCCCCCATGTTGT
GCAAAAAAGCGGTTAGCTCCTTCGGTCCTCCGATCGTTGTCAGAAGTAAGTTGGCCGCAGTGTTATCACT
CATGGTTATGGCAGCACTGCATAATTCTCTTACTGTCATGCCATCCGTAAGATGCTTTTCTGTGACTGGT
GAGTACTCAACCAAGTCATTCTGAGAATAGTGTATGCGGCGACCGAGTTGCTCTTGCCCGGCGTCAATAC
GGGATAATACCGCGCCACATAGCAGAACTTTAAAAGTGCTCATCATTGGAAAACGTTCTTCGGGGCGAAA
ACTCTCAAGGATCTTACCGCTGTTGAGATCCAGTTCGATGTAACCCACTCGTGCACCCAACTGATCTTCA
GCATCTTTTACTTTCACCAGCGTTTCTGGGTGAGCAAAAACAGGAAGGCAAAATGCCGCAAAAAAGGGAA
TAAGGGCGACACGGAAATGTTGAATACTCATACTCTTCCTTTTTCAATATTATTGAAGCATTTATCAGGG
TTATTGTCTCATGAGCGGATACATATTTGAATGTATTTAGAAAAATAAACAAATAGGGGTTCCGCGCACA
TTTCCCCGAAAAGTGCCACCTGACGTCGACGGATCGGGAGATCTCCCGATCCCCTATGGTGCACTCTCAG
TACAATCTGCTCTGATGCCGCATAGTTAAGCCAGTATCTGCTCCCTGCTTGTGTGTTGGAGGTCGCTGAG
TAGTGCGCGAGCAAAATTTAAGCTACAACAAGGCAAGGCTTGACCGACAATTGCATGAAGAATCTGCTTA
GGGTTAGGCGTTTTGCGCTGCTTCGCGATGTACGGGCCAGATATACGCGTTGACATTGATTATTGACTAG
TTATTAATAGTAATCAATTACGGGGTCATTAGTTCATAGCCCATATATGGAGTTCCGCGTTACATAACTT
ACGGTAAATGGCCCGCCTGGCTGACCGCCCAACGACCCCCGCCCATTGACGTCAATAATGACGTATGTTC
CCATAGTAACGCCAATAGGGACTTTCCATTGACGTCAATGGGTGGAGTATTTACGGTAAACTGCCCACTT
GGCAGTACATCAAGTGTATCATATGCCAAGTACGCCCCCTATTGACGTCAATGACGGTAAATGGCCCGCC
TGGCATTATGCCCAGTACATGACCTTATGGGACTTTCCTACTTGGCAGTACATCTACGTATTAGTCATCG
C
